Addgene plasmid #34219: KHBD00058
Depositing lab: Bart Deplancke. Depositing organization: Swiss Federal Institute of Technology (EPFL). Publication: Automated protein-DNA interaction screening of Drosophila regulatory elements. Korneel Hens, Jean-Daniel Feuz, Alina Isakova, Antonina Lagovitina, Andreas Massouras, Julien Bryois, Patrick Callaerts, Susan E. Celniker, Bart Deplancke. Nat Methods. 2011 Oct 30;8(12):1065-70. 10.1038/nmeth.1763 PubMed 22037703.
Backbone
  Vector backbone: pDONR221
  Backbone manufacturer: Invitrogen
  Backbone size w/o insert (bp): 2536
  Vector type: Gateway Donor Vector
Growth in bacteria
  Bacterial resistance: Kanamycin, 50 μg/mL
  Growth temperature: 37°C
  Growth strain: DH5alpha
  Copy number: High Copy
Gene/Insert
  Gene/Insert name: CG9768 (alt names: FBgn0001204; hkb; huckebein)
  Species: D. melanogaster (fly)
  Insert size (bp): 891
  Entrez Gene: hkb (a.k.a. Dmel_CG9768, 5953, CG9768, Dmel\CG9768, HKB, Hkb, anon-82B3, gurt)
  Cloning method: Gateway Cloning
  Sequencing primers: 5′ M13F; 3′ M13R
Terms and licenses: Academic/Nonprofit Terms; Industry Terms: Not Available to Industry
Depositor comments: Please note that the ORFs in this collection were cloned open-ended (without a stop codon).
How to cite: KHBD00058 was a gift from Bart Deplancke (Addgene plasmid # 34219 ; http://n2t.net/addgene:34219 ; RRID:Addgene_34219)
