[The description below was written by a language model from this plasmid's Addgene catalogue record.]
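Description:
KHBD00058 is a Gateway entry clone built on the Invitrogen pDONR221 donor vector backbone and carrying the Drosophila melanogaster gene CG9768, better known as huckebein (hkb). It is a bacterial cloning plasmid rather than an expression vector. It is maintained at high copy number in standard E. coli cloning strains such as DH5alpha under kanamycin selection. The record lists no promoter driving the insert, which is consistent with the role of a pDONR-derived clone as a shuttle for an open reading frame. No feature table is provided, so details such as the origin of replication or the exact attachment sites flanking the insert are not documented here. In general, Gateway cloning into pDONR221 leaves the insert flanked by attL recombination sites. The M13 forward and reverse primer sites listed for sequencing bracket the cloned region.

The insert is about 891 bp against a backbone of roughly 2.5 kb after recombination. The depositor notes that ORFs in this collection were cloned open-ended, without a stop codon. This design allows the coding sequence to be moved by LR recombination into destination vectors that add C-terminal fusions, as well as N-terminal ones, without re-cloning. The associated publication describes automated protein–DNA interaction screening of Drosophila regulatory elements. This plasmid therefore appears to be one member of a fly ORF clone collection, intended as a source for transferring the hkb coding sequence into screening or expression vectors of the user's choice.
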