>Addgene plasmid #34219 | KHBD00058 | depositor partial sequence | sequence record 40786 | KHBD00058 sequence 891 bps
ATGTCGACGATTAACCTGCATCCCCCGCAAACCTACTCGCGACTTTTCCGACCCTGGGATACTCAGCGCC
AGGCGGCGACCTCGGCGGCACCCAGGACAGTGAAGCAGGAGCCGGAGGCGATTACCATCAAGACGGAGCT
GGCCAGCAGCAGTTTCGGCCACGACTGCGACGGAGACTTCTCCTCCGCATCCTCCTCTGCGTCAAGCAGC
AGCAACAGCAGCAAGTCCTGCTACGAGGAGGCCCTGAACCACAGCAGCTACACCCGCACTTCCACCCCGC
TGCTGGACGCCGCCCCGCACCCCGTCTTTTCACACCCGCAGTCGTCGCCGTTGGACACGCACGCCGCCGC
CACCGCATCCTTGGCTCCGCCAAACCAGCACGCTCCATTCCTGTCGGCCGCCAGCGATCTCTACTACGCT
GCCGCCGCCGCAGCAGCCGCTGCTGCCTCCACGCCCACTGCCGTCCCGGGCTTCGGCATGGACCCGTTCA
CTATGGGCCTGATGGAGCAAGAGTACGCCCGCGTGATGGCCGAGGACGCACAGTTAAAGGCGCTCAACAG
CCGCAAGCAGCGGCCGAAGAAGTTCAAGTGCCCCAACTGCGACGTGGCCTTCTCCAACAACGGCCAGCTG
AAGGGCCACATCCGCATCCACACCGGCGAACGCCCATTTAAGTGCGACGTGAACACATGCGGCAAGACCT
TCACCCGCAATGAGGAACTGACGCGTCACAAGCGAATCCACACCGGACTGCGGCCGTATCCTTGCAGTGC
CTGCGGAAAGAAGTTTGGCCGACGCGACCACTTAAAGAAGCACATGAAGACGCACATGCCGCAGGAGCGC
CAGCTGGGCCCGTCCATCTTCGTGCCCATGTACTCATACCTTTATGGCTAC
