>Addgene plasmid #34219 | KHBD00058 | addgene partial sequence | sequence record 41728 | M13-Rev 5'-CAGGAAACAGCTATGACC-3'
TTTTATTTTGACTGATAGTGACCTGTTCGTTGCAACAAATTGATAAGCAATGCTTTCTTATAATGCCAAC
TTTGTACAAGAAAGTTGGCAAGTAGCCATAAAGGTATGAGTACATGGGCACGAAGATGGACGGGCCCAGC
TGGCGCTCCTGCGGCATGTGCGTCTTCATGTGCTTCTTTAAGTGGTCGCGTCGGCCAAACTTCTTTCCGC
AGGCACTGCAAGGATACGGCCGCAGTCCGGTGTGGATTCGCTTGTGACGCGTCAGTTCCTCATTGCGGGT
GAAGGTCTTGCCGCATGTGTTCACGTCGCACTTAAATGGGCGTTCGCCGGTGTGGATGCGGATGTGGCCC
TTCAGCTGGCCGTTGTTGGAGAAGGCCACGTCGCAGTTGGGGCACTTGAACTTCTTCGGCCGCTGCTTGC
GGCTGTTGAGCGCCTTTAACTGTGCGTCCTCGGCCATCACGCGGGCGTACTCTTGCTCCATCAGGCCCAT
AGTGAACGGGTCCATGCCGAAGCCCGGGACGGCAGTGGGCGTGGAGGCAGCAGCGGCTGCTGCGGCGGCG
GCAGCGTAGTAGAGATCGCTGGCGGCCGACAGGAATGGAGCGTGCTGGTTTGGCGGAGCCAAGGATGCGG
TGGCGGCGGCGTGCGTGTCCAACGGCGACGACTGCGGGTGTGAAAAGACGGGGTGCGGGGCGGCGTCCAG
CAGCGGGGTGGAAGTGCGGGTGTAGCTGCTGTGGTTCAGGGCCTCCTCGT
